Addgene plasmid #142894: TFORF1942
Purpose: Lentiviral vector for overexpressing transcription factor ORFs with unique 24-bp barcodes. Barcodes facilitate identification of transcription factors in pooled screens.
Depositing lab: Feng Zhang. Depositing organization: Broad Institute. Publication: A transcription factor atlas of directed differentiation. Joung J, Ma S, Tay T, Geiger-Schuller KR, Kirchgatterer PC, Verdine VK, Guo B, Arias-Garcia MA, Allen WE, Singh A, Kuksenko O, Abudayyeh OO, Gootenberg JS, Fu Z, Macrae RK, Buenrostro JD, Regev A, Zhang F. Cell. 2023 Jan 5;186(1):209-229.e26. doi: 10.1016/j.cell.2022.11.026. PubMed 36608654.
Backbone
  Vector backbone: pLX_TRC317
  Backbone manufacturer: Broad Institute Genetic Perturbation Platform
  Backbone size w/o insert (bp): 8264
  Vector type: Mammalian Expression, Lentiviral
  Selectable markers: Puromycin
Growth in bacteria
  Bacterial resistance: Ampicillin, 100 μg/mL
  Growth temperature: 30°C
  Growth strain: NEB Stable
  Copy number: High Copy
Gene/Insert
  Gene/Insert name: MIER1
  Species: H. sapiens (human)
  Insert size (bp): 1691
  Entrez Gene: MIER1 (a.k.a. ER1, MI-ER1, hMI-ER1, KIAA1610, MGC131940, MGC150640, MGC150641, RP5-944N15.1, DKFZp781G0451)
  Promoter: EF1a
  Cloning method: Unknown
  Sequencing primers: 5′ GGGTGGAGACTGAAGTTAGGCCAG; 3′ CACATAGCGTAAAAGGAGCAACATAG
Terms and licenses: Academic/Nonprofit Terms; Industry Terms: Not Available to Industry
Depositor comments: NM_020948,NM_001146110,XM_017001926,XM_017001924,XM_005271076,XM_017001925,ENST00000357692 . The transcription factor ORF portion of this plasmid was synthesized by Genewiz. Please test multiple small colonies in case of plasmid recombination. To make this collection available in a timely manner, a portion of this collection was not fully sequenced by Addgene. If an Addgene verified full plasmid sequence is not available, please contact us prior to placing an order to request the full sequence.
How to cite: TFORF1942 was a gift from Feng Zhang (Addgene plasmid # 142894 ; http://n2t.net/addgene:142894 ; RRID:Addgene_142894)
