[The description below was written by a language model from this plasmid's Addgene catalogue record and pLannotate feature annotations shown in this document.]
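Description:
TFORF1942 is a third-generation-style, self-inactivating HIV-1 lentiviral expression plasmid built on the pLX_TRC317 backbone, carrying the human MIER1 open reading frame as one member of a barcoded transcription factor ORF collection. In bacteria it replicates from a high-copy ColE1/pUC-type origin and is selected with ampicillin through the bla gene. An f1 origin and remnants of a lac/lacZα cloning region with flanking T7 and T3 promoters are also present in the backbone. The depositor notes that the plasmid can recombine, which is a common concern with LTR-containing vectors.

The viral genome is transcribed from an RSV promoter fused to a truncated 5' LTR and contains the Ψ packaging signal, a gag fragment, the Rev response element, a cPPT/CTS element, WPRE and a ΔU3 3' LTR followed by an SV40 polyadenylation signal. Because Gag/Pol, Rev and envelope functions are absent, they must be supplied in trans for packaging. Within the transfer cassette, an SV40 early promoter drives puromycin N-acetyltransferase for selection of transduced mammalian cells, and the EF-1α promoter drives constitutive expression of MIER1, a transcriptional repressor thought to act by recruiting HDAC1. The annotated coding region spans about 1.5 kb, somewhat shorter than the catalogued insert size. The unique 24-bp barcode described for this collection is not annotated in the feature table. A short U6 promoter fragment lies between the ORF and WPRE, but the record does not state its role. The construct is intended for MIER1 overexpression, alone or in pooled screens where barcodes identify which transcription factor each cell received, as in directed differentiation studies.
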