Features (pLannotate 1.2.2; 31 found; start..end, strand, type, name):
      5..231     +  promoter       RSV promoter: Rous sarcoma virus enhancer/promoter
    232..412     +  LTR            5' LTR (truncated): truncated 5' long terminal repeat (LTR) from HIV-1
    459..584     +  misc_feature   HIV-1 Ψ: packaging signal of human immunodeficiency virus type 1
    568..931     +  CDS            HIV-1 gag (fragment): gag protein from human immunodeficiency virus 1; gag
   1077..1310    +  misc_feature   RRE: The Rev response element (RRE) of HIV-1 allows for Rev-dependent mRNA export from the nucleus to the cytoplasm.
   1687..1713    +  CDS            Rev (fragment): human immunodeficiency virus 1 (HIV-1) Rev protein; rev; enhances nuclear export of unspliced and incompletely spliced viral mRNAs
   1720..1743    +  promoter       SV40 promoter (fragment): SV40 early promoter
   1744..1815    +  promoter       SV40 promoter (fragment): SV40 enhancer and early promoter
   1839..1974    +  rep_origin     SV40 ori: SV40 origin of replication
   2020..2616    +  CDS            PuroR (fragment): puromycin N-acetyltransferase; pac from Streptomyces; confers resistance to puromycin
   2665..2782    +  misc_feature   cPPT/CTS: central polypurine tract and central termination sequence of HIV-1
   2847..2913    +  CDS            small t antigen (fragment): SV40 (simian virus 40) small t antigen
   2920..4098    +  promoter       EF-1α promoter: strong constitutive promoter for human elongation factor EF-1α
   4172..5701    +  CDS            MIER1: MIER1_HUMAN - Also known as KIAA1610. Experimental evidence at protein level: Swiss-Prot protein existence level 1. Transcriptional repressor regulating the expression of a number of genes including SP1 target genes. Probably functions through recruitment of HDAC1 a histone deacetylase involved in chromatin silencing. From Homo sapiens (Human).
   5717..5770    +  promoter       U6 promoter (fragment): RNA polymerase III promoter for human U6 snRNA
   5812..6400    +  misc_feature   WPRE: woodchuck hepatitis virus posttranscriptional regulatory element
   6451..6470    +  misc_feature   cPPT/CTS (fragment): central polypurine tract and central termination sequence of HIV-1
   6472..6705    +  LTR            3' LTR (ΔU3): self-inactivating 3' long terminal repeat (LTR) from HIV-1
   6783..6904    +  polyA_signal   SV40 poly(A) signal: SV40 polyadenylation signal
   6944..7079    +  rep_origin     SV40 ori: SV40 origin of replication
   7100..7118    -  promoter       T7 promoter: promoter for bacteriophage T7 RNA polymerase
   7126..7281    +  CDS            lacZα (fragment): LacZα fragment of β-galactosidase; lacZ fragment
   7286..7714    +  rep_origin     f1 ori (sequence partly withheld): f1 bacteriophage origin of replication; arrow indicates direction of (+) strand synthesis
   7767..7871    +  promoter       AmpR promoter: bla
   7872..8732    +  CDS            AmpR: β-lactamase; bla; confers resistance to ampicillin, carbenicillin, and related antibiotics
   8903..9491    +  rep_origin     ori: high-copy-number ColE1/pMB1/pBR322/pUC origin of replication
   9674..9766    +  CDS            lacI (fragment): lac repressor; lacI; The lac repressor binds to the lac operator to inhibit transcription in E. coli. This inhibition can be relieved by adding lactose or isopropyl-β-D-thiogalactopyranoside (IPTG).
   9779..9800    +  protein_bind   CAP binding site: CAP binding activates transcription in the presence of cAMP. E. coli catabolite activator protein
   9815..9845    +  promoter       lac promoter: promoter for the E. coli lac operon
   9853..9869    +  protein_bind   lac operator: The lac repressor binds to the lac operator to inhibit transcription in E. coli. This inhibition can be relieved by adding lactose or isopropyl-β-D-thiogalactopyranoside (IPTG). lac repressor encoded by lacI
   9914..9932    +  promoter       T3 promoter: promoter for bacteriophage T3 RNA polymerase
>Addgene plasmid #142894 | TFORF1942 | addgene full sequence | sequence record 462909 | Addgene NGS Result
TTAATGTAGTCTTATGCAATACTCTTGTAGTCTTGCAACATGGTAACGATGAGTTAGCAACATGCCTTAC
AAGGAGAGAAAAAGCACCGTGCATGCCGATTGGTGGAAGTAAGGTGGTACGATCGTGCCTTATTAGGAAG
GCAACAGACGGGTCTGACATGGATTGGACGAACCACTGAATTGCCGCATTGCAGAGATATTGTATTTAAG
TGCCTAGCTCGATACATAAACGGGTCTCTCTGGTTAGACCAGATCTGAGCCTGGGAGCTCTCTGGCTAAC
TAGGGAACCCACTGCTTAAGCCTCAATAAAGCTTGCCTTGAGTGCTTCAAGTAGTGTGTGCCCGTCTGTT
GTGTGACTCTGGTAACTAGAGATCCCTCAGACCCTTTTAGTCAGTGTGGAAAATCTCTAGCAGTGGCGCC
CGAACAGGGACTTGAAAGCGAAAGGGAAACCAGAGGAGCTCTCTCGACGCAGGACTCGGCTTGCTGAAGC
GCGCACGGCAAGAGGCGAGGGGCGGCGACTGGTGAGTACGCCAAAAATTTTGACTAGCGGAGGCTAGAAG
GAGAGAGATGGGTGCGAGAGCGTCAGTATTAAGCGGGGGAGAATTAGATCGCGATGGGAAAAAATTCGGT
TAAGGCCAGGGGGAAAGAAAAAATATAAATTAAAACATATAGTATGGGCAAGCAGGGAGCTAGAACGATT
CGCAGTTAATCCTGGCCTGTTAGAAACATCAGAAGGCTGTAGACAAATACTGGGACAGCTACAACCATCC
CTTCAGACAGGATCAGAAGAACTTAGATCATTATATAATACAGTAGCAACCCTCTATTGTGTGCATCAAA
GGATAGAGATAAAAGACACCAAGGAAGCTTTAGACAAGATAGAGGAAGAGCAAAACAAAAGTAAGACCAC
CGCACAGCAAGCGGCCGCTGATCTTCAGACCTGGAGGAGGAGATATGAGGGACAATTGGAGAAGTGAATT
ATATAAATATAAAGTAGTAAAAATTGAACCATTAGGAGTAGCACCCACCAAGGCAAAGAGAAGAGTGGTG
CAGAGAGAAAAAAGAGCAGTGGGAATAGGAGCTTTGTTCCTTGGGTTCTTGGGAGCAGCAGGAAGCACTA
TGGGCGCAGCGTCAATGACGCTGACGGTACAGGCCAGACAATTATTGTCTGGTATAGTGCAGCAGCAGAA
CAATTTGCTGAGGGCTATTGAGGCGCAACAGCATCTGTTGCAACTCACAGTCTGGGGCATCAAGCAGCTC
CAGGCAAGAATCCTGGCTGTGGAAAGATACCTAAAGGATCAACAGCTCCTGGGGATTTGGGGTTGCTCTG
GAAAACTCATTTGCACCACTGCTGTGCCTTGGAATGCTAGTTGGAGTAATAAATCTCTGGAACAGATTTG
GAATCACACGACCTGGATGGAGTGGGACAGAGAAATTAACAATTACACAAGCTTAATACACTCCTTAATT
GAAGAATCGCAAAACCAGCAAGAAAAGAATGAACAAGAATTATTGGAATTAGATAAATGGGCAAGTTTGT
GGAATTGGTTTAACATAACAAATTGGCTGTGGTATATAAAATTATTCATAATGATAGTAGGAGGCTTGGT
AGGTTTAAGAATAGTTTTTGCTGTACTTTCTATAGTGAATAGAGTTAGGCAGGGATATTCACCATTATCG
TTTCAGACCCACCTCCCAACCCCGAGGGGACCCATGCATTGCATCTCAATTAGTCAGCAACCAGGTGTGG
AAAGTCCCCAGGCTCCCCAGCAGGCAGAAGTATGCAAAGCATGCGTCTCAATTAGTCAGCAACCATAGTC
CCGCCCCTAACTCCGCCCATCCCGCCCCTAACTCCGCCCAGTTCCGCCCATTCTCCGCCCCATGGCTGAC
TAATTTTTTTTATTTATGCAGAGGCCGAGGCCGCCTCGGCCTCTGAGCTATTCCAGAAGTAGTGAGGAGG
CTTTTTTGGAGGCCTAGGCTTTTGCAAAAAGCTTTCTAGAGGTACCACCGGAGCTTACCATGACCGAGTA
CAAGCCCACGGTGCGCCTCGCCACCCGCGACGACGTCCCCAGGGCCGTACGCACCCTCGCCGCCGCGTTC
GCCGACTACCCCGCCACGCGCCACACCGTCGATCCGGACCGCCACATCGAGCGGGTCACCGAGCTGCAAG
AACTCTTCCTCACGCGCGTCGGGCTCGACATCGGCAAGGTGTGGGTCGCGGACGACGGCGCCGCCGTGGC
GGTCTGGACCACGCCGGAGAGCGTCGAAGCGGGGGCGGTGTTCGCCGAGATCGGCCCGCGCATGGCCGAG
TTGAGCGGTTCCCGGCTGGCCGCGCAGCAACAGATGGAAGGCCTCCTGGCGCCGCACCGGCCCAAGGAGC
CCGCGTGGTTCCTGGCCACCGTCGGCGTCTCGCCCGACCACCAGGGCAAGGGTCTGGGCAGCGCCGTCGT
GCTCCCCGGAGTGGAGGCGGCCGAGCGCGCCGGGGTGCCCGCCTTCCTGGAGACCTCCGCGCCCCGCAAC
CTCCCCTTCTACGAGCGGCTCGGCTTCACCGTCACCGCCGACGTCGAGGTGCCCGAAGGACCGCGCACCT
GGTGCATGACCCGCAAGCCCGGTGCCAGTTAACGAATTCTAGATCTTGAGACAAATGGCAGTATTCATCC
ACAATTTTAAAAGAAAAGGGGGGATTGGGGGGTACAGTGCAGGGGAAAGAATAGTAGACATAATAGCAAC
AGACATACAAACTAAAGAATTACAAAAACAAATTACAAAAATTCAAAATTTTCGGGTTTATTACAGGGAC
AGCAGAGATCCACTTTGGCGCCGGCTCGAGGCCTGCAGGTGCAAAGATGGATAAAGTTTTAAACAGAGAG
GAATCTTTGCAGCTAATGGACCTTCTAGGTCTTGAAAGGAGTGGGAATTGGCTCCGGTGCCCGTCAGTGG
GCAGAGCGCACATCGCCCACAGTCCCCGAGAAGTTGGGGGGAGGGGTCGGCAATTGAACCGGTGCCTAGA
GAAGGTGGCGCGGGGTAAACTGGGAAAGTGATGTCGTGTACTGGCTCCGCCTTTTTCCCGAGGGTGGGGG
AGAACCGTATATAAGTGCAGTAGTCGCCGTGAACGTTCTTTTTCGCAACGGGTTTGCCGCCAGAACACAG
GTAAGTGCCGTGTGTGGTTCCCGCGGGCCTGGCCTCTTTACGGGTTATGGCCCTTGCGTGCCTTGAATTA
CTTCCACCTGGCTGCAGTACGTGATTCTTGATCCCGAGCTTCGGGTTGGAAGTGGGTGGGAGAGTTCGAG
GCCTTGCGCTTAAGGAGCCCCTTCGCCTCGTGCTTGAGTTGAGGCCTGGCCTGGGCGCTGGGGCCGCCGC
GTGCGAATCTGGTGGCACCTTCGCGCCTGTCTCGCTGCTTTCGATAAGTCTCTAGCCATTTAAAATTTTT
GATGACCTGCTGCGACGCTTTTTTTCTGGCAAGATAGTCTTGTAAATGCGGGCCAAGATCTGCACACTGG
TATTTCGGTTTTTGGGGCCGCGGGCGGCGACGGGGCCCGTGCGTCCCAGCGCACATGTTCGGCGAGGCGG
GGCCTGCGAGCGCGGCCACCGAGAATCGGACGGGGGTAGTCTCAAGCTGGCCGGCCTGCTCTGGTGCCTG
GCCTCGCGCCGCCGTGTATCGCCCCGCCCTGGGCGGCAAGGCTGGCCCGGTCGGCACCAGTTGCGTGAGC
GGAAAGATGGCCGCTTCCCGGCCCTGCTGCAGGGAGCTCAAAATGGAGGACGCGGCGCTCGGGAGAGCGG
GCGGGTGAGTCACCCACACAAAGGAAAAGGGCCTTTCCGTCCTCAGCCGTCGCTTCATGTGACTCCACGG
AGTACCGGGCGCCGTCCAGGCACCTCGATTAGTTCTCGAGCTTTTGGAGTACGTCGTCTTTAGGTTGGGG
GGAGGGGTTTTATGCGATGGAGTTTCCCCACACTGAGTGGGTGGAGACTGAAGTTAGGCCAGCTTGGCAC
TTGATGTAATTCTCCTTGGAATTTGCCCTTTTTGAGTTTGGATCTTGGTTCATTCTCAAGCCTCAGACAG
TGGTTCAAAGTTTTTTTCTTCCATTTCAGGTGTCGTGAGGCTAGCACCGCCACCATGTTTATGTTTAATT
GGTTTACAGACTGTCTGTGGACTCTTTTCCTGTCAAATTACCAGCCATCTGTTGAATCTTCAAGTCCAGG
AGGTTCAGCAACATCAGATGACCATGAATTTGATCCATCAGCTGACATGCTGGTTCATGATTTTGATGAT
GAACGAACATTAGAAGAGGAAGAAATGATGGAAGGAGAAACAAACTTCAGCTCTGAAATAGAAGATCTTG
CAAGGGAAGGCGACATGCCAATTCATGAACTTCTCAGCCTTTATGGTTATGGTAGTACTGTTCGACTACC
TGAAGAAGATGAGGAAGAGGAAGAAGAGGAAGAAGAAGGTGAAGATGATGAAGATGCTGATAATGATGAC
AACAGTGGCTGTAGTGGGGAAAATAAAGAGGAGAATATAAAGGATTCATCAGGTCAGGAGGATGAAACTC
AGTCTTCCAATGATGATCCATCACAATCTGTTGCTTCTCAAGATGCCCAGGAAATAATCCGCCCACGTCG
ATGTAAATATTTTGATACAAATAGTGAAGTAGAAGAAGAATCTGAAGAAGATGAAGATTATATTCCATCA
GAAGACTGGAAAAAGGAGATTATGGTGGGCTCCATGTTTCAAGCAGAAATTCCAGTTGGCATTTGTAGAT
ACAAAGAAAATGAAAAAGTATATGAAAATGATGATCAGCTCCTGTGGGACCCTGAGTACTTACCAGAAGA
TAAAGTGATTATATTTCTTAAAGATGCATCTAGAAGAACAGGTGATGAGAAGGGTGTAGAAGCAATTCCT
GAAGGATCTCACATAAAAGACAATGAACAGGCTTTATATGAATTGGTTAAATGCAATTTTGATACAGAAG
AAGCATTGAGAAGATTAAGATTTAATGTAAAAGCAGCTAGAGAGGAATTATCTGTTTGGACAGAGGAAGA
GTGTAGAAATTTTGAACAAGGGCTGAAGGCCTATGGAAAGGATTTTCATTTGATTCAGGCTAATAAAGTC
CGAACAAGGTCAGTTGGTGAATGTGTAGCATTCTATTACATGTGGAAAAAATCTGAACGTTATGATTTCT
TTGCTCAGCAAACACGATTTGGAAAGAAGAAATATAATCTTCATCCTGGTGTAACGGATTACATGGATCG
TCTTCTAGACGAAAGTGAAAGTGCTGCATCTAGTCGAGCACCATCCCCTCCCCCAACTGCATCAAACAGT
AGTAACAGCCAGTCTGAGAAAGAAGATGGCACTGTAAGCACTGCTAATCAAAATGGAGTGTCATCTAATG
GACCAGGTGAAATATTAAACAAAGAGGAAGTAAAAGTTGAAGGGTTACACATTAATGGACCAACAGGTGG
AAATAAGAAACCACTTCATGCAGATATGGATACTAATGGTTATGAAACAGATAACCTTACCACTGACCCA
AAACTTGCCCATATGACTGCAAGAAATGAAAATGATTTTGATGAAAAAAGTGAGAGACCTGCCAAAAGGC
GAAGGGTAAACAGCAATGGAAAAGAAAGTCCAGGTTCTTCTGAATTTTTCCAAGAAGCAGTCTCACATGG
GAAATTTGAAGAACTTGAAAACACAGATGACTAGTAATGAACTAGTCCGTAACTTGAAAGTATTTCGATT
TCTTGGCTTTATATATCTTGTGGAAAGGACGACGATTTCACCGGGCACTGCCACTTACGCGTTAAGTCGA
CAATCAACCTCTGGATTACAAAATTTGTGAAAGATTGACTGGTATTCTTAACTATGTTGCTCCTTTTACG
CTATGTGGATACGCTGCTTTAATGCCTTTGTATCATGCTATTGCTTCCCGTATGGCTTTCATTTTCTCCT
CCTTGTATAAATCCTGGTTGCTGTCTCTTTATGAGGAGTTGTGGCCCGTTGTCAGGCAACGTGGCGTGGT
GTGCACTGTGTTTGCTGACGCAACCCCCACTGGTTGGGGCATTGCCACCACCTGTCAGCTCCTTTCCGGG
ACTTTCGCTTTCCCCCTCCCTATTGCCACGGCGGAACTCATCGCCGCCTGCCTTGCCCGCTGCTGGACAG
GGGCTCGGCTGTTGGGCACTGACAATTCCGTGGTGTTGTCGGGGAAATCATCGTCCTTTCCTTGGCTGCT
CGCCTGTGTTGCCACCTGGATTCTGCGCGGGACGTCCTTCTGCTACGTCCCTTCGGCCCTCAATCCAGCG
GACCTTCCTTCCCGCGGCCTGCTGCCGGCTCTGCGGCCTCTTCCGCGTCTTCGCCTTCGCCCTCAGACGA
GTCGGATCTCCCTTTGGGCCGCCTCCCCGCGTCGACTTTAAGACCAATGACTTACAAGGCAGCTGTAGAT
CTTAGCCACTTTTTAAAAGAAAAGGGGGGACTGGAAGGGCTAATTCACTCCCAACGAAGACAAGATCTGC
TTTTTGCTTGTACTGGGTCTCTCTGGTTAGACCAGATCTGAGCCTGGGAGCTCTCTGGCTAACTAGGGAA
CCCACTGCTTAAGCCTCAATAAAGCTTGCCTTGAGTGCTTCAAGTAGTGTGTGCCCGTCTGTTGTGTGAC
TCTGGTAACTAGAGATCCCTCAGACCCTTTTAGTCAGTGTGGAAAATCTCTAGCAGTACGTATAGTAGTT
CATGTCATCTTATTATTCAGTATTTATAACTTGCAAAGAAATGAATATCAGAGAGTGAGAGGAACTTGTT
TATTGCAGCTTATAATGGTTACAAATAAAGCAATAGCATCACAAATTTCACAAATAAAGCATTTTTTTCA
CTGCATTCTAGTTGTGGTTTGTCCAAACTCATCAATGTATCTTATCATGTCTGGCTCTAGCTATCCCGCC
CCTAACTCCGCCCATCCCGCCCCTAACTCCGCCCAGTTCCGCCCATTCTCCGCCCCATGGCTGACTAATT
TTTTTTATTTATGCAGAGGCCGAGGCCGCCTCGGCCTCTGAGCTATTCCAGAAGTAGTGAGGAGGCTTTT
TTGGAGGCCTAGGGACGTACCCAATTCGCCCTATAGTGAGTCGTATTACGCGCGCTCACTGGCCGTCGTT
TTACAACGTCGTGACTGGGAAAACCCTGGCGTTACCCAACTTAATCGCCTTGCAGCACATCCCCCTTTCG
CCAGCTGGCGTAATAGCGAAGAGGCCCGCACCGATCGCCCTTCCCAACAGTTGCGCAGCCTGAATGGCGA
ATGGG
[124 nt withheld, positions 7286-7409]
C
[91 nt withheld, positions 7411-7501]
A
[49 nt withheld, positions 7503-7551]
CCTTTGACGTTGGAGTCCACGTTCTTT
[37 nt withheld, positions 7579-7615]
ACCCTATCTCGGTCTATTCTTTTGATTTATAAGGGATTTTGCCGATTTCGGCCTATTGGTTAAAAAATGA
GCTGATTTAACAAAAATTTAACGCGAATTTTAACAAAATATTAACGCTTACAATTTAGGTGGCACTTTTC
GGGGAAATGTGCGCGGAACCCCTATTTGTTTATTTTTCTAAATACATTCAAATATGTATCCGCTCATGAG
ACAATAACCCTGATAAATGCTTCAATAATATTGAAAAAGGAAGAGTATGAGTATTCAACATTTCCGTGTC
GCCCTTATTCCCTTTTTTGCGGCATTTTGCCTTCCTGTTTTTGCTCACCCAGAAACGCTGGTGAAAGTAA
AAGATGCTGAAGATCAGTTGGGTGCACGAGTGGGTTACATCGAACTGGATCTCAACAGCGGTAAGATCCT
TGAGAGTTTTCGCCCCGAAGAACGTTTTCCAATGATGAGCACTTTTAAAGTTCTGCTATGTGGCGCGGTA
TTATCCCGTATTGACGCCGGGCAAGAGCAACTCGGTCGCCGCATACACTATTCTCAGAATGACTTGGTTG
AGTACTCACCAGTCACAGAAAAGCATCTTACGGATGGCATGACAGTAAGAGAATTATGCAGTGCTGCCAT
AACCATGAGTGATAACACTGCGGCCAACTTACTTCTGACAACGATCGGAGGACCGAAGGAGCTAACCGCT
TTTTTGCACAACATGGGGGATCATGTAACTCGCCTTGATCGTTGGGAACCGGAGCTGAATGAAGCCATAC
CAAACGACGAGCGTGACACCACGATGCCTGTAGCAATGGCAACAACGTTGCGCAAACTATTAACTGGCGA
ACTACTTACTCTAGCTTCCCGGCAACAATTAATAGACTGGATGGAGGCGGATAAAGTTGCAGGACCACTT
CTGCGCTCGGCCCTTCCGGCTGGCTGGTTTATTGCTGATAAATCTGGAGCCGGTGAGCGTGGGTCTCGCG
GTATCATTGCAGCACTGGGGCCAGATGGTAAGCCCTCCCGTATCGTAGTTATCTACACGACGGGGAGTCA
GGCAACTATGGATGAACGAAATAGACAGATCGCTGAGATAGGTGCCTCACTGATTAAGCATTGGTAACTG
TCAGACCAAGTTTACTCATATATACTTTAGATTGATTTAAAACTTCATTTTTAATTTAAAAGGATCTAGG
TGAAGATCCTTTTTGATAATCTCATGACCAAAATCCCTTAACGTGAGTTTTCGTTCCACTGAGCGTCAGA
CCCCGTAGAAAAGATCAAAGGATCTTCTTGAGATCCTTTTTTTCTGCGCGTAATCTGCTGCTTGCAAACA
AAAAAACCACCGCTACCAGCGGTGGTTTGTTTGCCGGATCAAGAGCTACCAACTCTTTTTCCGAAGGTAA
CTGGCTTCAGCAGAGCGCAGATACCAAATACTGTTCTTCTAGTGTAGCCGTAGTTAGGCCACCACTTCAA
GAACTCTGTAGCACCGCCTACATACCTCGCTCTGCTAATCCTGTTACCAGTGGCTGCTGCCAGTGGCGAT
AAGTCGTGTCTTACCGGGTTGGACTCAAGACGATAGTTACCGGATAAGGCGCAGCGGTCGGGCTGAACGG
GGGGTTCGTGCACACAGCCCAGCTTGGAGCGAACGACCTACACCGAACTGAGATACCTACAGCGTGAGCT
ATGAGAAAGCGCCACGCTTCCCGAAGGGAGAAAGGCGGACAGGTATCCGGTAAGCGGCAGGGTCGGAACA
GGAGAGCGCACGAGGGAGCTTCCAGGGGGAAACGCCTGGTATCTTTATAGTCCTGTCGGGTTTCGCCACC
TCTGACTTGAGCGTCGATTTTTGTGATGCTCGTCAGGGGGGCGGAGCCTATGGAAAAACGCCAGCAACGC
GGCCTTTTTACGGTTCCTGGCCTTTTGCTGGCCTTTTGCTCACATGTTCTTTCCTGCGTTATCCCCTGAT
TCTGTGGATAACCGTATTACCGCCTTTGAGTGAGCTGATACCGCTCGCCGCAGCCGAACGACCGAGCGCA
GCGAGTCAGTGAGCGAGGAAGCGGAAGAGCGCCCAATACGCAAACCGCCTCTCCCCGCGCGTTGGCCGAT
TCATTAATGCAGCTGGCACGACAGGTTTCCCGACTGGAAAGCGGGCAGTGAGCGCAACGCAATTAATGTG
AGTTAGCTCACTCATTAGGCACCCCAGGCTTTACACTTTATGCTTCCGGCTCGTATGTTGTGTGGAATTG
TGAGCGGATAACAATTTCACACAGGAAACAGCTATGACCATGATTACGCCAAGCGCGCAATTAACCCTCA
CTAAAGGGAACAAAAGCTGGAGCTGCAAGC
