>Addgene plasmid #142894 | TFORF1942 | depositor partial sequence | sequence record 280820 | Insert
ACCGCCACCATGTTTATGTTTAATTGGTTTACAGACTGTCTGTGGACTCTTTTCCTGTCAAATTACCAGC
CATCTGTTGAATCTTCAAGTCCAGGAGGTTCAGCAACATCAGATGACCATGAATTTGATCCATCAGCTGA
CATGCTGGTTCATGATTTTGATGATGAACGAACATTAGAAGAGGAAGAAATGATGGAAGGAGAAACAAAC
TTCAGCTCTGAAATAGAAGATCTTGCAAGGGAAGGCGACATGCCAATTCATGAACTTCTCAGCCTTTATG
GTTATGGTAGTACTGTTCGACTACCTGAAGAAGATGAGGAAGAGGAAGAAGAGGAAGAAGAAGGTGAAGA
TGATGAAGATGCTGATAATGATGACAACAGTGGCTGTAGTGGGGAAAATAAAGAGGAGAATATAAAGGAT
TCATCAGGTCAGGAGGATGAAACTCAGTCTTCCAATGATGATCCATCACAATCTGTTGCTTCTCAAGATG
CCCAGGAAATAATCCGCCCACGTCGATGTAAATATTTTGATACAAATAGTGAAGTAGAAGAAGAATCTGA
AGAAGATGAAGATTATATTCCATCAGAAGACTGGAAAAAGGAGATTATGGTGGGCTCCATGTTTCAAGCA
GAAATTCCAGTTGGCATTTGTAGATACAAAGAAAATGAAAAAGTATATGAAAATGATGATCAGCTCCTGT
GGGACCCTGAGTACTTACCAGAAGATAAAGTGATTATATTTCTTAAAGATGCATCTAGAAGAACAGGTGA
TGAGAAGGGTGTAGAAGCAATTCCTGAAGGATCTCACATAAAAGACAATGAACAGGCTTTATATGAATTG
GTTAAATGCAATTTTGATACAGAAGAAGCATTGAGAAGATTAAGATTTAATGTAAAAGCAGCTAGAGAGG
AATTATCTGTTTGGACAGAGGAAGAGTGTAGAAATTTTGAACAAGGGCTGAAGGCCTATGGAAAGGATTT
TCATTTGATTCAGGCTAATAAAGTCCGAACAAGGTCAGTTGGTGAATGTGTAGCATTCTATTACATGTGG
AAAAAATCTGAACGTTATGATTTCTTTGCTCAGCAAACACGATTTGGAAAGAAGAAATATAATCTTCATC
CTGGTGTAACGGATTACATGGATCGTCTTCTAGACGAAAGTGAAAGTGCTGCATCTAGTCGAGCACCATC
CCCTCCCCCAACTGCATCAAACAGTAGTAACAGCCAGTCTGAGAAAGAAGATGGCACTGTAAGCACTGCT
AATCAAAATGGAGTGTCATCTAATGGACCAGGTGAAATATTAAACAAAGAGGAAGTAAAAGTTGAAGGGT
TACACATTAATGGACCAACAGGTGGAAATAAGAAACCACTTCATGCAGATATGGATACTAATGGTTATGA
AACAGATAACCTTACCACTGACCCAAAACTTGCCCATATGACTGCAAGAAATGAAAATGATTTTGATGAA
AAAAGTGAGAGACCTGCCAAAAGGCGAAGGGTAAACAGCAATGGAAAAGAAAGTCCAGGTTCTTCTGAAT
TTTTCCAAGAAGCAGTCTCACATGGGAAATTTGAAGAACTTGAAAACACAGATGACTAGTAATGAACTAG
TCCGTAACTTGAAAGTATTTCGATTTCTTGGCTTTATATATCTTGTGGAAAGGACGACGATTTCACCGGG
CACTGCCACTT
