>Addgene plasmid #142894 | TFORF1942 | depositor partial sequence | sequence record 280821 | Barcode
CGATTTCACCGGGCACTGCCACTT
